>Addgene plasmid #186308 | PB_TRE_AP10-PDGFR_EF1a_mOrange | addgene full sequence | sequence record 366950 | Addgene NGS Result
ATCTTACCGCTGTTGAGATCCAGTTCGATGTAACCCACTCGTGCACCCAACTGATCTTCAGCATCTTTTA
CTTTCACCAGCGTTTCTGGGTGAGCAAAAACAGGAAGGCAAAATGCCGCAAAAAAGGGAATAAGGGCGAC
ACGGAAATGTTGAATACTCATACTCTTCCTTTTTCAATATTATTGAAGCATTTATCAGGGTTATTGTCTC
ATGAGCGGATACATATTTGAATGTATTTAGAAAAATAAACAAATAGGGGTTCCGCGCACATTTCCCCGAA
AAGTGCCACCTAAATTGTAAGCGTTAATATTTTGTTAAAATTCGCGTTAAATTTTTGTTAAATCAGCTCA
TTTTTTAACCAATAGGCCGAAATCGGCAAAATCCCTTATAAATCAAAAGAATAGACCGAGATAGGGT
[37 nt withheld, positions 418-454]
AAAGAACGTGGACTCCAACGTCAAAGG
[49 nt withheld, positions 482-530]
T
[91 nt withheld, positions 532-622]
G
[124 nt withheld, positions 624-747]
CCCATTCGCCATTCAGGCTGCGCAACTGTTGGGAAGGGCGATCGGTGCGGGCCTCTTCGCTATTACGCCA
GCTGGCGAAAGGGGGATGTGCTGCAAGGCGATTAAGTTGGGTAACGCCAGGGTTTTCCCAGTCACGACGT
TGTAAAACGACGGCCAGTGAGCGCGCCTCGTTCATTCACGTTTTTGAACCCGTGGAGGACGGGCAGACTC
GCGGTGCAAATGTGTTTTACAGCGTGATGGAGCAGATGAAGATGCTCGACACGCTGCAGAACACGCAGCT
AGATTAACCCTAGAAAGATAATCATATTGTGACGTACGTTAAAGATAATCATGTGTAAAATTGACGCATG
TGTTTTATCGGTCTGTATATCGAGGTTTATTTATTAATTTGAATAGATATTAAGTTTTATTATATTTACA
CTTACATACTAATAATAAATTCAACAAACAATTTATTTATGTTTATTTATTTATTAAAAAAAACAAAAAC
TCAAAATTTCTTCTATAAAGTAACAAAACTTTTATGAGGGACAGCCCCCCCCCAAAGCCCCCAGGGATGT
AATTACGTCCCTCCCCCGCTAGGGGGCAGCAGCGAGCCGCCCGGGGCTCCGCTCCGGTCCGGCGCTCCCC
CCGCATCCCCGAGCCGGCAGCGTGCGGGGACAGCCCGGGCACGGGGAAGGTGGCACGGGATCGCTTTCCT
CTGAACGCTTCTCGCTGCTCTTTGAGCCTGCAGACACCTGGGGGGATACGGGGAAAAGGCCTCCACGGCC
ACTAGTCTTTCGTCTTCAAGAATTCCTCGAGTTTACTCCCTATCAGTGATAGAGAACGTATGAAGAGTTT
ACTCCCTATCAGTGATAGAGAACGTATGCAGACTTTACTCCCTATCAGTGATAGAGAACGTATAAGGAGT
TTACTCCCTATCAGTGATAGAGAACGTATGACCAGTTTACTCCCTATCAGTGATAGAGAACGTATCTACA
GTTTACTCCCTATCAGTGATAGAGAACGTATATCCAGTTTACTCCCTATCAGTGATAGAGAACGTATAAG
CTTTAGGCGTGTACGGTGGGCGCCTATAAAAGCAGAGCTCGTTTAGTGAACCGTCAGATCGCCTGGAGCA
ATTCCACAACACTTTTGTCTTATACCAACTTTCCGTACCACTTCCTACCCTCGTAAAGGTCTAGAGCTAG
CGAATTCGAAGCCACCAACTGGCAGGTGCGTATGTCGAGGTAGGCGTGTACGGTGGGAGGCCTATATAAG
CAGAGCTCGTTTAGTGAACCGTCAGATCGCCTGGAGAATTGGCTAGCATCAACAAGTTTGTACAAAAAAG
TTGGCATGGAGACAGACACACTCCTGCTATGGGTACTGCTGCTCTGGGTTCCAGGTTCCACTGGTGACTA
TCCATATGATGTTCCAGATTATGCTGGGGCCAGTCCTGAAGATAAGCTTGCGCAAATTAAAGAAAAACTG
CAGCAGATTAAAGAAGAACTTGCCGCGAATGAAGAGAAACTCCAGGCGAACAAGTACGGGGACGAACAAA
AACTCATCTCAGAAGAGGATCTGAATGCTGTGGGCCAGGACACGCAGGAGGTCATCGTGGTGCCACACTC
CTTGCCCTTTAAGGTGGTGGTGATCTCAGCCATCCTGGCCCTGGTGGTGCTCACCATCATCTCCCTTATC
ATCCTCATCATGCTTTGGCAGAAGAAGCCACGTTAACCCAACTTTCTTGTACAAAGTGGTTGCAGGAAAG
CCAATCCCAAACCCACTCCTAGGTCTCGACAGTACAGCATAGACCGGTCCACCACCACCACCACCACTAA
GGATCCGGGGTTGGGGTTGCGCCTTTTCCAAGCACCTGCTACATAGCGGTACCCCTCGACTGTGCCTTCT
AGTTGCCAGCCATCTGTTGTTTGCCCCTCCCCCGTGCCTTCCTTGACCCTGGAAGGTGCCACTCCCACTG
TCCTTTCCTAATAAAATGAGGAAATTGCATCGCATTGTCTGAGTAGGTGTCATTCTATTCTGGGGGGTGG
GGTGGGGCAGGACAGCAAGGGGGAGGATTGGGAAGACAATAGCAGGCATGCTGGGGATGCGGTGGGCTCT
TCGAATTTAAATCGGATCCAGCTGAATCTAAGTGGATCTGCGATCGCTCCGGTGCCCGTCAGTGGGCAGA
GCGCACATCGCCCACAGTCCCCGAGAAGTTGGGGGGAGGGGTCGGCAATTGAACGGGTGCCTAGAGAAGG
TGGCGCGGGGTAAACTGGGAAAGTGATGTCGTGTACTGGCTCCGCCTTTTTCCCGAGGGTGGGGGAGAAC
CGTATATAAGTGCAGTAGTCGCCGTGAACGTTCTTTTTCGCAACGGGTTTGCCGCCAGAACACAGCTGAA
GCTTCGAGGGGCTCGCATCTCTCCTTCACGCGCCCGCCGCCCTACCTGAGGCCGCCATCCACGCCGGTTG
AGTCGCGTTCTGCCGCCTCCCGCCTGTGGTGCCTCCTGAACTGCGTCCGCCGTCTAGGTAAGTTTAAAGC
TCAGGTCGAGACCGGGCCTTTGTCCGGCGCTCCCTTGGAGCCTACCTAGACTCAGCCGGCTCTCCACGCT
TTGCCTGACCCTGCTTGCTCAACTCTACGTCTTTGTTTCGTTTTCTGTTCTGCGCCGTTACAGATCTAAG
CTGTGACCGGCGCCTACTCTAGAGCCGCCATGTCTAGACTGGACAAGAGCAAAGTCATAAACTCTGCTCT
GGAATTACTCAATGGAGTCGGTATCGAAGGCCTGACGACAAGGAAACTCGCTCAAAAGCTGGGAGTTGAG
CAGCCTACCCTGTACTGGCACGTGAAGAACAAGCGGGCCCTGCTCGATGCCCTGCCAATCGAGATGCTGG
ACAGGCATCATACCCACTCCTGCCCCCTGGAAGGCGAGTCATGGCAAGACTTTCTGCGGAACAACGCCAA
GTCATACCGCTGTGCTCTCCTCTCACATCGCGACGGGGCTAAAGTGCATCTCGGCACCCGCCCAACAGAG
AAACAGTACGAAACCCTGGAAAATCAGCTCGCGTTCCTGTGTCAGCAAGGCTTCTCCCTGGAGAACGCAC
TGTACGCTCTGTCCGCCGTGGGCCACTTTACACTGGGCTGCGTATTGGAGGAACAGGAGCATCAAGTAGC
AAAAGAGGAAAGAGAGACACCTACCACCGATTCTATGCCCCCACTTCTGAAACAAGCAATTGAGCTGTTC
GACCGGCAGGGAGCCGAACCTGCCTTCCTTTTCGGCCTGGAACTAATCATATGTGGCCTGGAGAAACAGC
TAAAGTGCGAAAGCGGCGGGCCGACCGACGCCCTTGACGATTTTGACTTAGACATGCTCCCAGCCGATGC
CCTTGACGACTTTGACCTTGATATGCTGCCTGCTGACGCTCTTGACGATTTTGACCTTGACATGCTCCCC
GGGGAGGGCAGAGGAAGTCTTCTAACATGCGGTGACGTGGAGGAGAATCCCGGCCCTATGGTGAGCAAGG
GCGAGGAGAATAACATGGCCATCATCAAGGAGTTCATGCGCTTCAAGGTGCGCATGGAGGGCTCCGTGAA
CGGCCACGAGTTCGAGATCGAGGGCGAGGGCGAGGGCCGCCCCTACGAGGGCTTTCAGACCGCTAAGCTG
AAGGTGACCAAGGGTGGCCCCCTGCCCTTCGCCTGGGACATCCTGTCCCCTCAGTTCACCTACGGCTCCA
AGGCCTACGTGAAGCACCCCGCCGACATCCCCGACTACTTCAAGCTGTCCTTCCCCGAGGGCTTCAAGTG
GGAGCGCGTGATGAACTTCGAGGACGGCGGCGTGGTGACCGTGACCCAGGACTCCTCCCTGCAGGACGGC
GAGTTCATCTACAAGGTGAAGCTGCGCGGCACCAACTTCCCCTCCGACGGCCCCGTAATGCAGAAGAAGA
CCATGGGCTGGGAGGCCTCCTCCGAGCGGATGTACCCCGAGGACGGCGCCCTGAAGGGCGAGATCAAGAT
GAGGCTGAAGCTGAAGGACGGCGGCCACTACACCTCCGAGGTCAAGACCACCTACAAGGCCAAGAAGCCC
GTGCAGCTGCCCGGCGCCTACATCGTCGGCATCAAGTTGGACATCACCTCCCACAACGAGGACTACACCA
TCGTGGAACAGTACGAACGCGCCGAGGGCCGCCACTCCACCGGCGGCATGGACGAGCTGTACAAGGAGGG
CAGAGGAAGTCTTCTAACATGCGGTGACGTGGAGGAGAATCCCGGCCCTATGACCGAGTACAAGCCCACG
GTGCGCCTCGCCACCCGCGACGACGTCCCCAGGGCCGTACGCACCCTCGCCGCCGCGTTCGCCGACTACC
CCGCCACGCGCCACACCGTCGATCCGGACCGCCACATCGAGCGGGTCACCGAGCTGCAAGAACTCTTCCT
CACGCGCGTCGGGCTCGACATCGGCAAGGTGTGGGTCGCGGACGACGGCGCCGCGGTGGCGGTCTGGACC
ACGCCGGAGAGCGTCGAAGCGGGGGCGGTGTTCGCCGAGATCGGCCCGCGCATGGCCGAGTTGAGCGGTT
CCCGGCTGGCCGCGCAGCAACAGATGGAAGGCCTCCTGGCGCCGCACCGGCCCAAGGAGCCCGCGTGGTT
CCTGGCCACCGTCGGCGTCTCGCCCGACCACCAGGGCAAGGGTCTGGGCAGCGCCGTCGTGCTCCCCGGA
GTGGAGGCGGCCGAGCGCGCCGGGGTGCCCGCCTTCCTGGAGACCTCCGCGCCCCGCAACCTCCCCTTCT
ACGAGCGGCTCGGCTTCACCGTCACCGCCGACGTCGAGGTGCCCGAAGGACCGCGCACCTGGTGCATGAC
CCGCAAGCCCGGTGCCTGAAATCAACCTCTGGATTACAAAATTTGTGGGTAAACTTGTTTATTGCAGCTT
ATAATGGTTACAAATAAAGCAATAGCATCACAAATTTCACAAATAAAGCATTTTTTTCACTGCATTCTAG
TTGTGGTTTGTCCAAACTCATCAATGTATCTTATCATGTCTGGAATTGACTCAAATGATGTCAATTAGTC
TATCAGAAGCTCATCTGGTCTCCCTTCCGGGGGACAAGACATCCCTGTTTAATATTTAAACAGCAGTGTT
CCCAAACTGGGTTCTTATATCCCTTGCTCTGGTCAACCAGGTTGCAGGGTTTCCTGTCCTCACAGGAACG
AAGTCCCTAAAGAAACAGTGGCAGCCAGGTTTAGCCCCGGAATTGACTGGATTCCTTTTTTAGGGCCCAT
TGGTATGGCTTTTTCCCCGTATCCCCCCAGGTGTCTGCAGGCTCAAAGAGCAGCGAGAAGCGTTCAGAGG
AAAGCGATCCCGTGCCACCTTCCCCGTGCCCGGGCTGTCCCCGCACGCTGCCGGCTCGGGGATGCGGGGG
GAGCGCCGGACCGGAGCGGAGCCCCGGGCGGCTCGCTGCTGCCCCCTAGCGGGGGAGGGACGTAATTACA
TCCCTGGGGGCTTTGGGGGGGGGCTGTCCCTGATATCTATAACAAGAAAATATATATATAATAAGTTATC
ACGTAAGTAGAACATGAAATAACAATATAATTATCGTATGAGTTAAATCTTAAAAGTCACGTAAAAGATA
ATCATGCGTCATTTTGACTCACGCGGTCGTTATAGTTCAAAATCAGTGACACTTACCGCATTGACAAGCA
CGCCTCACGGGAGCTCCAAGCGGCGACTGAGATGTCCTAAATGCACAGCGACGGATTCGCGCTATTTAGA
AAGAGAGAGCAATATTTCAAGAATGCATGCGTCAATTTTACGCAGACTATCTTTCTAGGGTTAATCTAGC
TGCATCAGGATCATATCGTCGGGTCTTTTTTCCGGCTCAGTCATCGCCCAAGCTGGCGCTATCTGGGCAT
CGGGGAGGAAGAAGCCCGTGCCTTTTCCCGCGAGGTTGAAGCGGCATGGAAAGAGTTTGCCGAGGATGAC
TGCTGCTGCATTGACGTTGAGCGAAAACGCACGTTTACCATGATGATTCGGGAAGGTGTGGCCATGCACG
CCTTTAACGGTGAACTGTTCGTTCAGGCCACCTGGGATACCAGTTCGTCGCGGCTTTTCCGGACACAGTT
CCGGATGGTCAGCCCGAAGCGCATCAGCAACCCGAACAATACCGGCGACAGCCGGAACTGCCGTGCCGGT
GTGCAGATTAATGACAGCGGTGCGGCGCTGGGATATTACGTCAGCGAGGACGGGTATCCTGGCTGGATGC
CGCAGAAATGGACATGGATACCCCGTGAGTTACCCGGCGGGCGCGCTTGGCGTAATCATGGTCATAGCTG
TTTCCTGTGTGAAATTGTTATCCGCTCACAATTCCACACAACATACGAGCCGGAAGCATAAAGTGTAAAG
CCTGGGGTGCCTAATGAGTGAGCTAACTCACATTAATTGCGTTGCGCTCACTGCCCGCTTTCCAGTCGGG
AAACCTGTCGTGCCAGCTGCATTAATGAATCGGCCAACGCGCGGGGAGAGGCGGTTTGCGTATTGGGCGC
TCTTCCGCTTCCTCGCTCACTGACTCGCTGCGCTCGGTCGTTCGGCTGCGGCGAGCGGTATCAGCTCACT
CAAAGGCGGTAATACGGTTATCCACAGAATCAGGGGATAACGCAGGAAAGAACATGTGAGCAAAAGGCCA
GCAAAAGGCCAGGAACCGTAAAAAGGCCGCGTTGCTGGCGTTTTTCCATAGGCTCCGCCCCCCTGACGAG
CATCACAAAAATCGACGCTCAAGTCAGAGGTGGCGAAACCCGACAGGACTATAAAGATACCAGGCGTTTC
CCCCTGGAAGCTCCCTCGTGCGCTCTCCTGTTCCGACCCTGCCGCTTACCGGATACCTGTCCGCCTTTCT
CCCTTCGGGAAGCGTGGCGCTTTCTCATAGCTCACGCTGTAGGTATCTCAGTTCGGTGTAGGTCGTTCGC
TCCAAGCTGGGCTGTGTGCACGAACCCCCCGTTCAGCCCGACCGCTGCGCCTTATCCGGTAACTATCGTC
TTGAGTCCAACCCGGTAAGACACGACTTATCGCCACTGGCAGCAGCCACTGGTAACAGGATTAGCAGAGC
GAGGTATGTAGGCGGTGCTACAGAGTTCTTGAAGTGGTGGCCTAACTACGGCTACACTAGAAGAACAGTA
TTTGGTATCTGCGCTCTGCTGAAGCCAGTTACCTTCGGAAAAAGAGTTGGTAGCTCTTGATCCGGCAAAC
AAACCACCGCTGGTAGCGGTGGTTTTTTTGTTTGCAAGCAGCAGATTACGCGCAGAAAAAAAGGATCTCA
AGAAGATCCTTTGATCTTTTCTACGGGGTCTGACGCTCAGTGGAACGAAAACTCACGTTAAGGGATTTTG
GTCATGAGATTATCAAAAAGGATCTTCACCTAGATCCTTTTAAATTAAAAATGAAGTTTTAAATCAATCT
AAAGTATATATGAGTAAACTTGGTCTGACAGTTACCAATGCTTAATCAGTGAGGCACCTATCTCAGCGAT
CTGTCTATTTCGTTCATCCATAGTTGCCTGACTCCCCGTCGTGTAGATAACTACGATACGGGAGGGCTTA
CCATCTGGCCCCAGTGCTGCAATGATACCGCGAGACCCACGCTCACCGGCTCCAGATTTATCAGCAATAA
ACCAGCCAGCCGGAAGGGCCGAGCGCAGAAGTGGTCCTGCAACTTTATCCGCCTCCATCCAGTCTATTAA
TTGTTGCCGGGAAGCTAGAGTAAGTAGTTCGCCAGTTAATAGTTTGCGCAACGTTGTTGCCATTGCTACA
GGCATCGTGGTGTCACGCTCGTCGTTTGGTATGGCTTCATTCAGCTCCGGTTCCCAACGATCAAGGCGAG
TTACATGATCCCCCATGTTGTGCAAAAAAGCGGTTAGCTCCTTCGGTCCTCCGATCGTTGTCAGAAGTAA
GTTGGCCGCAGTGTTATCACTCATGGTTATGGCAGCACTGCATAATTCTCTTACTGTCATGCCATCCGTA
AGATGCTTTTCTGTGACTGGTGAGTACTCAACCAAGTCATTCTGAGAATAGTGTATGCGGCGACCGAGTT
GCTCTTGCCCGGCGTCAATACGGGATAATACCGCGCCACATAGCAGAACTTTAAAAGTGCTCATCATTGG
AAAACGTTCTTCGGGGCGAAAACTCTCAAGG
Features (pLannotate 1.2.2; 30 found; start..end, strand, type, name):
    162..266     -  promoter       AmpR promoter: bla
    319..747     -  rep_origin     f1 ori (sequence partly withheld): f1 bacteriophage origin of replication; arrow indicates direction of (+) strand synthesis
    752..907     -  CDS            lacZα (fragment): LacZα fragment of β-galactosidase; lacZ fragment
    909..1028    +  CDS            B (fragment): PORTL_LAMBD - Experimental evidence at protein level: Swiss-Prot protein existence level 1. Forms the portal vertex of the capsid (PubMed:6228056, PubMed:6232391). This portal plays critical roles in head assembly, genome packaging, neck/tail attachment, and genome ejection (Probable). The portal protein multimerizes as a single ring-shaped homododecamer arranged around a central channel (PubMed:6232391). Binds to the terminase subunits to form the packaging machine (PubMed:7799432). From Escherichia phage lambda (Bacteriophage lambda).
   1546..1924    +  promoter       TRE3G promoter: 3rd-generation Tet-responsive promoter that can be activated by binding of Tet-On® 3G
   1976..2014    +  promoter       minimal CMV promoter: human cytomegalovirus (CMV) immediate early promoter
   2060..2077    +  protein_bind   attB1 (fragment): mutant version of attB; core recombination site for the Gateway® BP reaction BP Clonase™
   2083..2145    +  sig_peptide    Igκ leader: leader sequence from mouse immunoglobulin κ light chain
   2145..2168    +  CDS            3xHA (fragment): three tandem HA epitope tags
   2314..2460    +  CDS            PDGFRβ TM domain: transmembrane domain from platelet derived growth factor receptor beta
   2463..2487    -  protein_bind   attB2: mutant version of attB; recombination site for the Gateway® BP reaction BP Clonase™
   2546..2564    +  CDS            9xHis (fragment): 9xHis affinity tag
   2574..2599    +  promoter       hPGK promoter (fragment): human phosphoglycerate kinase 1 promoter
   2627..2834    +  polyA_signal   bGH poly(A) signal: bovine growth hormone polyadenylation signal
   2911..3122    +  promoter       EF-1α core promoter: core promoter for human elongation factor EF-1α
   3135..3403    +  LTR            5' LTR (truncated): truncated 5' long terminal repeat (LTR) from human T-cell leukemia virus (HTLV) type 1
   3437..4134    +  CDS            rtTA3 (fragment): reverse tetracycline transactivator 3 activates expression from Tet-responsive promoters in the presence of doxycycline
   4064..4174    +  CDS            VP48: 3 tandem repeats of the minimal activation domain of herpes simplex virus VP16 (Cheng et al., 2013)
   4235..4942    +  CDS            mOrange: mOrange is a basic (constitutively fluorescent) orange fluorescent protein published in 2004, derived from Discosoma sp.. It has high acid sensitivity.
   4997..5596    +  CDS            PuroR: puromycin N-acetyltransferase; pac from Streptomyces alboniger; confers resistance to puromycin
   5597..5624    +  misc_feature   WPRE (fragment): woodchuck hepatitis virus posttranscriptional regulatory element
   5629..5750    +  polyA_signal   SV40 poly(A) signal: SV40 polyadenylation signal
   5768..5860    +  ncRNA          G-CSF SLDE: Accession: RF00183 - G-CSF factor stem-loop destabilising element (SLDE)
   6557..7024    +  CDS            B (fragment): PORTL_LAMBD - Experimental evidence at protein level: Swiss-Prot protein existence level 1. Forms the portal vertex of the capsid (PubMed:6228056, PubMed:6232391). This portal plays critical roles in head assembly, genome packaging, neck/tail attachment, and genome ejection (Probable). The portal protein multimerizes as a single ring-shaped homododecamer arranged around a central channel (PubMed:6232391). Binds to the terminase subunits to form the packaging machine (PubMed:7799432). From Escherichia phage lambda (Bacteriophage lambda).
   7062..7078    -  protein_bind   lac operator: The lac repressor binds to the lac operator to inhibit transcription in E. coli. This inhibition can be relieved by adding lactose or isopropyl-β-D-thiogalactopyranoside (IPTG). lac repressor encoded by lacI
   7086..7116    -  promoter       lac promoter: promoter for the E. coli lac operon
   7131..7152    -  protein_bind   CAP binding site: CAP binding activates transcription in the presence of cAMP. E. coli catabolite activator protein
   7165..7257    -  CDS            lacI (fragment): lac repressor; lacI; The lac repressor binds to the lac operator to inhibit transcription in E. coli. This inhibition can be relieved by adding lactose or isopropyl-β-D-thiogalactopyranoside (IPTG).
   7440..8028    -  rep_origin     ori: high-copy-number ColE1/pMB1/pBR322/pUC origin of replication
   8199..161     -  CDS            AmpR (across the origin): β-lactamase; bla; confers resistance to ampicillin, carbenicillin, and related antibiotics
