[The description below was written by a language model from this plasmid's Addgene catalogue record and pLannotate feature annotations shown in this document.]
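Description:
PB_TRE_AP10-PDGFR_EF1a_mOrange is an 8.9 kb mammalian expression plasmid built on a commercial PiggyBac (PB) transposon backbone. It is designed for doxycycline-inducible expression of a synthetic cell-adhesion molecule together with constitutive fluorescent labelling of the cells that carry it. It is propagated in E. coli as a high-copy plasmid through a ColE1/pUC-type origin with ampicillin resistance, and it also carries an f1 origin and remnants of a lac cloning region. According to the record the payload is flanked by PiggyBac sites, so that co-delivery of transposase can integrate it into the genome for stable line construction. The automated feature table does not annotate these transposon ends explicitly.

The inducible unit consists of a TRE3G promoter with a minimal CMV promoter, driving the 381 bp AP10-PDGFR insert between Gateway attB1 and attB2 sites, and it ends in a bGH polyadenylation signal. The open reading frame begins with an Igκ leader for secretory-pathway targeting, followed by an HA epitope, the synthetic AP10 helixCAM element and the PDGFRβ transmembrane domain, which anchors the helix on the cell surface. The record also lists a myc tag, which is not annotated. Downstream, an EF-1α core promoter with an HTLV-1 LTR segment constitutively expresses the reverse tetracycline transactivator (annotated as rtTA3), mOrange and puromycin N-acetyltransferase in series, terminated by an SV40 poly(A) signal. mOrange was inserted between rtTA and the puromycin gene, but the linkers joining these coding sequences are not annotated. One integrated cassette therefore supplies the Tet-On activator, a selectable marker, an identifying orange colour and the inducible helixCAM. The record's associated publication describes helixCAM as a platform for programmable cellular assembly.
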