Addgene plasmid #186308: PB_TRE_AP10-PDGFR_EF1a_mOrange
Purpose: Plasmid for inducible mammalian cell expression of the AP10 helixCAM and constitutive expression of an identifying fluorescent protein (mOrange). Flanked with PiggyBac sites for easy line construction
Depositing lab: George Church. Depositing organization: Harvard Medical School. Publication: helixCAM: A platform for programmable cellular assembly in bacteria and human cells. Chao G, Wannier TM, Gutierrez C, Borders NC, Appleton E, Chadha A, Lebar T, Church GM. Cell. 2022 Aug 23. pii: S0092-8674(22)01061-3. doi: 10.1016/j.cell.2022.08.012. PubMed 36055250.
Backbone
  Vector backbone: PB
  Backbone manufacturer: SBI
  Modifications to backbone: mOrange inserted between rtTA and puromycin resistance gene
  Vector type: Mammalian Expression
  Selectable markers: Puromycin
Growth in bacteria
  Bacterial resistance: Ampicillin, 100 μg/mL
  Growth temperature: 37°C
  Growth strain: DH5alpha
  Copy number: High Copy
Gene/Insert 1
  Gene/Insert name: AP10-PDGFR
  Species: Synthetic
  Insert size (bp): 381
  Tag / fusion protein: HA, myc
Gene/Insert 2
  Gene/Insert name: mOrange
  Species: Synthetic
  Insert size (bp): 708
Terms and licenses: Academic/Nonprofit Terms; Industry Terms: Not Available to Industry
How to cite: PB_TRE_AP10-PDGFR_EF1a_mOrange was a gift from George Church (Addgene plasmid # 186308 ; http://n2t.net/addgene:186308 ; RRID:Addgene_186308)
